>Addgene plasmid #18079 | pGEX-2TK-WW-CR-d-ZZ-W3083F/P3086A | addgene partial sequence | sequence record 23948 | 18079 with pGEX3'
CGAACGCGCGAGGCAGATCGTCAGTCAGTCACGATGAATTCAAGTTTCTGCAGCAGCCACTCTGTGCAGG
ACGGGCAGCCACACCATGGACTGGGGTTCCAGTCTCATCCAGTCTAGGAAGAGGGCCGCTTCGATCTCTG
GCTTATTATTAGCAAATTGGAAGCAGCTCCGGACACTTGGCTCAATGTTACTGCCCCCAAAGGATGCAAC
TTCACCCAACTGTCTTGGAATTTGGATAGAATCATGCAGAAGGAGGCCCAGCCTGCGCTGGTCACAAAAT
CCTGTTGAACTTGCCACTTGCTTGAAAAGGTATCTGTACTTGTCTTCCAAATGTGCTTTACACAGGGAAA
TGATGCCAGTTTTAAAAGACAGGACACGGATCCTCCCTGTTCGTCCCGTATCATAAACATTCAGCAGCCA
GTTCAGACACATATCCACGCAGAGAGGGACGTTGACCAAATTGTTGTGCTCTTGCTCCAGGCGGTCATAA
ATAGTGGTCAAACAATTAATAATCTGCAGGATATCCATGGGCTGGTCATTTTGCTTGAGGTTGTGCTGGT
CCAAGGCATCACATGCAGCTGACAGGCTCAAGAGATCCAAGCAAAGGGCCTNNTCNNGANNNNNNNTTGT
CTGGGCCCTNNAGAGNGGANAANATCTGACATTATTCAGGTCAGCTAAAGACTGGTAGAGCTCTGTCATT
TTGGCATGGTCAAAGCAAGTTGTTTGAGTCTCGTGTTGATATANTAGGCACTTTGTTGGCGANTGNTCTC
TCCAGGACCTGNNAANCTGAAANAANGTGAANGTGACGACCACAAGCCGNAAATCCCGACCNNCCATTGG
A
