[The description below was written by a language model from this plasmid's Addgene catalogue record.]
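Description:
pGEX-2TK-WW-CR-d-ZZ-W3083F/P3086A is a bacterial expression plasmid built on the pGEX-2TK backbone (about 5 kb without insert). It produces a fragment of human dystrophin (DMD) as a fusion to an N-terminal glutathione S-transferase (GST) tag supplied by the vector. It is maintained in E. coli as a high-copy plasmid under ampicillin selection. No feature table accompanies the record, so the promoter, origin and other backbone elements are not itemised. pGEX-series vectors generally drive GST fusions from an IPTG-inducible tac promoter, and the 2TK variant is known for a thrombin cleavage site and a protein kinase site following GST that allows radiolabelling of the purified fusion.

The insert is roughly 800 bp, cloned between BamHI and EcoRI, and was derived from a partial human dystrophin cDNA. The construct name suggests that it spans the WW domain and the adjoining cysteine-rich region with the ZZ domain deleted, although the record does not define these boundaries explicitly. It carries two point substitutions in the WW domain. The second conserved tryptophan at position 3083 is changed to phenylalanine, and the proline at position 3086 is changed to alanine. These residues are characteristic of WW domains, which bind proline-rich ligands. The associated study examined how the dystrophin WW domain depends on the neighbouring EF-hand region to bind beta-dystroglycan. The plasmid is therefore most plausibly used to produce a purified GST fusion as a WW-domain mutant for comparison with wild-type fragments in in vitro binding assays, though the record does not state what effect the mutations have.
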