Addgene plasmid #18079: pGEX-2TK-WW-CR-d-ZZ-W3083F/P3086A
Depositing lab: Marius Sudol. Depositing organization: Icahn School of Medicine at Mount Sinai. Publication: The WW domain of dystrophin requires EF-hands region to interact with beta-dystroglycan. Rentschler S, Linn H, Deininger K, Bedford MT, Espanel X, Sudol M. Biol Chem. 1999 Apr . 380(4):431-42. 10.1515/BC.1999.057 PubMed 10355629.
Backbone
  Vector backbone: pGEX-2TK (Pharmacia)
  Backbone manufacturer: Phramacia
  Backbone size w/o insert (bp): 4969
  Vector type: Bacterial Expression
Growth in bacteria
  Bacterial resistance: Ampicillin, 100 μg/mL
  Growth temperature: 37°C
  Growth strain: DH5alpha
  Copy number: High Copy
Gene/Insert
  Gene/Insert name: Dystrophin
  Species: H. sapiens (human)
  Insert size (bp): 800
  Mutation: Second conserved Tryptophan (W) of the WW domain at amino acid position 3083 was changed to Phenylalanine (F) and Proline at position 3086 was changed to Alanine (A)
  GenBank ID: NM_004006
  Entrez Gene: DMD (a.k.a. BMD, CMD3B, DXS142, DXS164, DXS206, DXS230, DXS239, DXS268, DXS269, DXS270, DXS272, MRX85)
  Tag / fusion protein: GST (N terminal on backbone)
  Cloning method: Restriction Enzyme; 5′ cloning site BamHI (unknown if destroyed); 3′ cloning site EcoRI (unknown if destroyed)
  Sequencing primers: 5′ N/A
Resource information
  A portion of this plasmid was derived from a plasmid made by: We obtained the partial cDNA for human dystrophin from ATCC. That cDNA served as a template for generation of constructs we produced in pGEX2TK
Terms and licenses: Academic/Nonprofit Terms; Industry Terms: Not Available to Industry
How to cite: pGEX-2TK-WW-CR-d-ZZ-W3083F/P3086A was a gift from Marius Sudol (Addgene plasmid # 18079 ; http://n2t.net/addgene:18079 ; RRID:Addgene_18079)
